>Addgene plasmid #11246 | MS2-MBP | addgene partial sequence | sequence record 18118 | MBP-F 5'-GATGAAGCCCTGAAAGACGCGCAG-3'
GGCCGGGGATCTCGAGGGTAGGGCTTCTAACTTTACTCAGTTCGTTCTCGTCGACAATGGCGGAACTGGC
GACGTGACTGTCGCCCCAAGCAACTTCGCTAACGGGATCGCTGAATGGATCAGCTCTAACTCGCGTTCAC
AGGCTTACAAAGTAACCTGTAGCGTTCGTCAGAGCTCTGCGCAGAATCGCAAATACACCATCAAAGTCGA
GGTGCCTAAAGGCGCCTGGCGTTCGTACTTAAATATGGAACTAACCATTCCAATTTTCGCCACGAATTCC
GACTGCGAGCTTATTGTTAAGGCAATGCAAGGTCTCCTAAAAGATGGAAACCCGATTCCCTCAGCAATCG
CAGCAAACTCCGGCATCTACTAAGCTTGGCACTGGCCGTCGTTTTACAACGTCGTGACTGGGAAAACCCT
GGCGTTACCCAACTTAATCGCCTTGCAGCACATCCCCCTTTCGCCAGCTGGCGTAATAGCGAAGAGGCCC
GCACCGATCGCCCTTCCCAACAGTTGCGCAGCCTGAATGGCGAATGGCAGCTTGGCTGTTTTGGCGGATG
AGAGAAGATTTTCAGCCTGATACAGATTAAATCAGAACGCAGAAGCGGTCTGATAAAACAGAATTTGCCT
GGCGGCAGTAGCGCGGTGGTCCCACCTGACCCCATGCCGAACTCAGAAGTGAAACGCCGTAGCGCCGATG
GTAGTGTGGGGTCTCCCCATGCGAGAGTAGGGAACTGCCAGGCATCAAATAAAACGAAAGGCTCAGTCGA
AAGACTGGGCCTTTCGTTTTATCTGTTGTTTGTCGGTGAACGCTCTCCTGAGTAGGACAAATCCGCCGGG
AGCGGATTTGAACGTTGCGA
