[The description below was written by a language model from this plasmid's Addgene catalogue record.]
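Description:
MS2-MBP is a bacterial expression plasmid built on the pMAL backbone, a vector family designed to produce proteins as fusions to maltose-binding protein (MBP) in E. coli. It is recorded as a high-copy plasmid carrying ampicillin resistance for selection. No feature table accompanies the record, so the promoter, origin of replication, and exact junctions of the fusion are not stated. pMAL vectors generally drive MBP fusions from an IPTG-inducible tac promoter, but this is not confirmed for this clone.

The insert encodes a fusion of MBP with the bacteriophage MS2 coat protein, which carries two substitutions, V75Q and A81G. The record does not explain these changes; mutations in this region of the coat protein are generally used to limit its self-assembly into capsid-like multimers while retaining RNA binding. The catalogue lists the species as human and describes the tag as an "MS2 hairpin" at the C terminus of the insert. Both entries look like loose annotation: MBP is bacterial and MS2 is a phage protein, and the hairpin is the RNA element that the coat protein recognises rather than part of the encoded protein. The entry most plausibly means that the MS2 coat protein portion lies C-terminal to MBP, which would fit the use of an MBP forward sequencing primer.

The associated publication concerns the purification and electron microscopic visualization of functional human spliceosomes. In that setting, the fusion protein serves as an affinity adaptor. The MS2 moiety binds MS2 hairpins engineered into a target RNA such as a pre-mRNA, and the MBP moiety allows capture on amylose resin with gentle elution by maltose, so that intact RNA–protein complexes can be isolated.
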