Addgene plasmid #11246: MS2-MBP
Depositing lab: Robin Reed. Depositing organization: Harvard Medical School. Publication: Purification and electron microscopic visualization of functional human spliceosomes. Zhou Z, Sim J, Griffith J, Reed R. Proc Natl Acad Sci U S A. 2002 Sep 17. 99(19):12203-7. 10.1073/pnas.182427099 PubMed 12215496.
Backbone
  Vector backbone: pMAL
  Backbone manufacturer: NEB
  Vector type: Bacterial Expression
Growth in bacteria
  Bacterial resistance: Ampicillin, 100 μg/mL
  Growth temperature: 37°C
  Growth strain: DH5alpha
  Copy number: High Copy
Gene/Insert
  Gene/Insert name: MS2-MBP (alt name: maltose-binding protein)
  Species: H. sapiens (human)
  Mutation: V75Q, A81G in MS2
  Tag / fusion protein: MS2 hairpin (C terminal on insert)
  Cloning method: Restriction Enzyme
  Sequencing primers: 5′ MBP-F
Terms and licenses: Academic/Nonprofit Terms; Industry Terms: Not Available to Industry
Depositor comments: Reed lab clone #411.
How to cite: MS2-MBP was a gift from Robin Reed (Addgene plasmid # 11246)
